Addgene plasmid #228483: MZB129
Purpose: (Empty Backbone) "Empty" HSA-secretion vector for easy DNA Assembly (Mammalian cell Expression)
Depositing lab: Richard Baker. Depositing organization: University of North Carolina at Chapel Hill.
Backbone
  Vector backbone: pαH
  Backbone size (bp): 4572
  Vector type: Mammalian Expression
Growth in bacteria
  Bacterial resistance: Ampicillin, 100 μg/mL
  Growth temperature: 37°C
  Growth strain: DH5alpha
  Copy number: Unknown
Gene/Insert
  Sequencing primers: 3′ M13 Reverse
Terms and licenses: Academic/Nonprofit Terms; Industry Terms: Not Available to Industry
Depositor comments: "Empty" vector for rapid cloning via DNA assembly methods (i.e. Gibson, Hifi, In-fusion, etc.) achieved via linearization by SmaI restriction enzyme cleavage. Encoded a Human serum albumin (HSA) leader sequence for extracellular secretion
How to cite: MZB129 was a gift from Richard Baker (Addgene plasmid # 228483 ; http://n2t.net/addgene:228483 ; RRID:Addgene_228483)
