[The description below was written by a language model from this plasmid's Addgene catalogue record and pLannotate feature annotations shown in this document.]
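Description:
MZB129 is an "empty" mammalian expression backbone derived from pαH and designed for producing secreted proteins in mammalian cells. The sequenced plasmid is about 4.6 kb. It is propagated in E. coli through a high-copy ColE1/pUC-type origin and selected with ampicillin via a β-lactamase (AmpR) gene driven by its own bla promoter. A remnant of lac regulatory sequence (lac promoter, operator, CAP binding site and a short lacI fragment) lies between the expression cassette and the origin. It appears to be carried over from the parental cloning vector and has no stated role in expression.

The expression cassette has a CAG-type arrangement: the human cytomegalovirus immediate-early enhancer, the chicken β-actin promoter (annotated as two fragments), and a chimeric chicken β-actin/rabbit β-globin intron, which together give strong constitutive transcription in mammalian cells. Downstream is a short albumin-derived coding segment, which the depositor identifies as the human serum albumin (HSA) leader sequence. The automated annotation matched it to a pig albumin entry, presumably through homology. This signal peptide directs a fused protein into the secretory pathway for release into the culture medium. Small β-globin-like fragments flank this region, most likely globin exon or untranslated sequence belonging to the cassette, and the rabbit β-globin polyadenylation signal terminates the transcript.

No gene of interest is present. According to the depositor, the vector is linearized with SmaI, and an insert is then joined by homology-based DNA assembly methods such as Gibson, HiFi or In-Fusion, placing the coding sequence behind the HSA leader. No purification tags or mammalian selection markers are annotated.
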