Features (pLannotate 1.2.2; 15 found; start..end, strand, type, name):
      4..383     +  enhancer       CMV enhancer: human cytomegalovirus immediate early enhancer
    385..505     +  promoter       chicken β-actin promoter (fragment): contains a 21-bp deletion relative to the standard chicken β-actin promoter
    527..675     +  promoter       chicken β-actin promoter (fragment): contains a 21-bp deletion relative to the standard chicken β-actin promoter
    676..1692    +  intron         chimeric intron: chimera between introns from chicken β-actin and rabbit β-globin
   1690..1767    +  CDS            HBBC_AMMLE (fragment): Experimental evidence at protein level: Swiss-Prot protein existence level 1. Involved in oxygen transport from the lung to the various peripheral tissues. From Ammotragus lervia (Barbary sheep) (Antilope lervia).
   1780..1839    +  CDS            ALB (fragment): ALBU_PIG - Experimental evidence at protein level: Swiss-Prot protein existence level 1. Binds water, Ca(2+), Na(+), K(+), fatty acids, hormones, bilirubin and drugs. Its main function is the regulation of the colloidal osmotic pressure of blood. Major zinc transporter in plasma, typically binds about 80% of all plasma zinc (By similarity). Major calcium and magnesium transporter in plasma, binds approximately 45% of circulating calcium and magnesium in plasma (By similarity). Potentially has more than two calcium-binding sites and might additionally bind calcium in a non-specific manner (By s
   1865..1939    +  CDS            HBB (fragment): HBB_PONPY - Experimental evidence at transcript level: Swiss-Prot protein existence level 2. Involved in oxygen transport from the lung to the various peripheral tissues. From Pongo pygmaeus (Bornean orangutan).
   2010..2065    +  polyA_signal   β-globin poly(A) signal: rabbit β-globin polyadenylation signal (Gil and Proudfoot, 1987)
   2450..2466    -  protein_bind   lac operator: The lac repressor binds to the lac operator to inhibit transcription in E. coli. This inhibition can be relieved by adding lactose or isopropyl-β-D-thiogalactopyranoside (IPTG). lac repressor encoded by lacI
   2474..2504    -  promoter       lac promoter: promoter for the E. coli lac operon
   2519..2540    -  protein_bind   CAP binding site: CAP binding activates transcription in the presence of cAMP. E. coli catabolite activator protein
   2556..2657    -  CDS            lacI (fragment): LACI_ECOLI - Experimental evidence at protein level: Swiss-Prot protein existence level 1. Repressor of the lactose operon. Binds allolactose as an inducer. From Escherichia coli (strain K12).
   2840..3428    -  rep_origin     ori: high-copy-number ColE1/pMB1/pBR322/pUC origin of replication
   3599..4459    -  CDS            AmpR: β-lactamase; bla; confers resistance to ampicillin, carbenicillin, and related antibiotics
   4460..4564    -  promoter       AmpR promoter: bla
>Addgene plasmid #228483 | MZB129 | addgene full sequence | sequence record 455748 | Addgene NGS Result
GTCGACATTGATTATTGACTAGTTATTAATAGTAATCAATTACGGGGTCATTAGTTCATAGCCCATATAT
GGAGTTCCGCGTTACATAACTTACGGTAAATGGCCCGCCTGGCTGACCGCCCAACGACCCCCGCCCATTG
ACGTCAATAATGACGTATGTTCCCATAGTAACGCCAATAGGGACTTTCCATTGACGTCAATGGGTGGAGT
ATTTACGGTAAACTGCCCACTTGGCAGTACATCAAGTGTATCATATGCCAAGTACGCCCCCTATTGACGT
CAATGACGGTAAATGGCCCGCCTGGCATTATGCCCAGTACATGACCTTATGGGACTTTCCTACTTGGCAG
TACATCTACGTATTAGTCATCGCTATTACCATGGTCGAGGTGAGCCCCACGTTCTGCTTCACTCTCCCCA
TCTCCCCCCCCTCCCCACCCCCAATTTTGTATTTATTTATTTTTTAATTATTTTGTGCAGCGATGGGGGC
GGGGGGGGGGGGGGGCGGGCCCCAGCGGGGGGGGGTGGGGGGGGGGGGGGGGGGGGGGGGGGCGGGGCGG
GGCGAGGCGGAGAGGTGCGGCGGCAGCCAATCAGAGCGGCGCGCTCCGAAAGTTTCCTTTTATGGCGAGG
CGGCGGCGGCGGCGGCCCTATAAAAAGCGAAGCGCGCGGCGGGCGGGAGTCGCTGCGCGCTGCCTTCGCC
CCGTGCCCCGCTCCGCCGCCGCCTCGCGCCGCCCGCCCCGGCTCTGACTGACCGCGTTACTCCCACAGGT
GAGCGGGCGGGACGGCCCTTCTCCTCCGGGCTGTAATTAGCGCTTGGTTTAATGACGGCTTGTTTCTTTT
CTGTGGCTGCGTGAAAGCCTTGAGGGGCTCCGGGAGGGCCCTTTGTGCGGGGGGAGCGGCTCGGGGGGTG
CGTGCGTGTGTGTGTGCGTGGGGAGCGCCGCGTGCGGCTCCGCGCTGCCCGGCGGCTGTGAGCGCTGCGG
GCGCGGCGCGGGGCTTTGTGCGCTCCGCAGTGTGCGCGAGGGGAGCGCGGCCGGGGGCGGTGCCCCGCGG
TGCGGGGGGGGCTGCGAGGGGAACAAAGGCTGCGTGCGGGGTGTGTGCGTGGGGGGGTGAGCAGGGGGTG
TGGGCGCGTCGGTCGGGCTGCAACCCCCCCTGCACCCCCCTCCCCGAGTTGCTGAGCACGGCCCGGCTTC
GGGTGCGGGGCTCCGTACGGGGCGTGGCGCGGGGCTCGCCGTGCCGGGCGGGGGGTGGCGGCAGGTGGGG
GTGCCGGGCGGGGCGGGGCCGCCTCGGGCCGGGGAGGGCTCGGGGGAGGGGCGCGGCGGCCCCCGGAGCG
CCGGCGGCTGTCGAGGCGCGGCGAGCCGCAGCCATTGCCTTTTATGGTAATCGTGCGAGAGGGCGCAGGG
ACTTCCTTTGTCCCAAATCTGTGCGGAGCCGAAATCTGGGAGGCGCCGCCGCACCCCCTCTAGCGGGCGC
GGGGCGAAGCGGTGCGGCGCCGGCAGGAAGGAAATGGGCGGGGAGGGCCTTCGTGCGTCGCCGCGCCGCC
GTCCCCTTCTCCCTCTCCAGCCTCGGGGCTGTCCGCGGGGGGACGGCTGCCTTCGGGGGGGACGGGGCAG
GGCGGGGTTCGGCTTCTGGCGTGTGACCGGCGGCTCTAGCGCCTCTGCTAACCATGTTCATGCCTTCTTC
TTTTTCCTACAGCTCCTGGGCAACGTGCTGGTTGTTGTGCTGTCTCATCATTTTGGCAAAGAATTGCGGC
CGTCTCAGGCCGAGTTCGGTACCGCCACCATGAAGTGGGTGACCTTCATCTCCCTGCTGTTCCTGTTCTC
CTCCGCCTACTCCATGGGCCCCGGGTGATGAGCGGCCGCGATAATTCACTCCTCAGGTGCAGGCTGCCTA
TCAGAAGGTGGTGGCTGGTGTGGCCAATGCCCTGGCTCACAAATACCACTGAGATCTTTTTCCCTCTGCC
AAAAATTATGGGGACATCATGAAGCCCCTTGAGCATCTGACTTCTGGCTAATAAAGGAAATTTATTTTCA
TTGCAATAGTGTGTTGGAATTTTTTGTGTCTCTCACTCGGAAGGACATATGGGAGGGCAAATCATTTAAA
ACATCAGAATGAGTATTTGGTTTAGAGTTTGGCAACATATGCCCATATGCTGGCTGCCATGAACAAAGGT
TGGCTATAAAGAGGTCATCAGTATATGAAACAGCCCCCTGCTGTCCATTCCTTATTCCATAGAAAAGCCT
TGACTTGAGGTTAGATTTTTTTTATATTTTGTTTTGTGTTATTTTTTTCTTTAACATCCCTAAAATTTTC
CTTACATGTTTTACTAGCCAGATTTTTCCTCCTCTCCTGACTACTCCCAGTCATAGCTGTCCCTCTTCTC
TTATGGAGATCCCTCGACCTGCAGCCCAAGCTTGGCGTAATCATGGTCATAGCTGTTTCCTGTGTGAAAT
TGTTATCCGCTCACAATTCCACACAACATACGAGCCGGAAGCATAAAGTGTAAAGCCTGGGGTGCCTAAT
GAGTGAGCTAACTCACATTAATTGCGTTGCGCTCACTGCCCGCTTTCCAGTCGGGAAACCTGTCGTGCCA
GCGGATCGATCCGCTGCATTAATGAATCGGCCAACGCGCGGGGAGAGGCGGTTTGCGTATTGGGCGCTCT
TCCGCTTCCTCGCTCACTGACTCGCTGCGCTCGGTCGTTCGGCTGCGGCGAGCGGTATCAGCTCACTCAA
AGGCGGTAATACGGTTATCCACAGAATCAGGGGATAACGCAGGAAAGAACATGTGAGCAAAAGGCCAGCA
AAAGGCCAGGAACCGTAAAAAGGCCGCGTTGCTGGCGTTTTTCCATAGGCTCCGCCCCCCTGACGAGCAT
CACAAAAATCGACGCTCAAGTCAGAGGTGGCGAAACCCGACAGGACTATAAAGATACCAGGCGTTTCCCC
CTGGAAGCTCCCTCGTGCGCTCTCCTGTTCCGACCCTGCCGCTTACCGGATACCTGTCCGCCTTTCTCCC
TTCGGGAAGCGTGGCGCTTTCTCATAGCTCACGCTGTAGGTATCTCAGTTCGGTGTAGGTCGTTCGCTCC
AAGCTGGGCTGTGTGCACGAACCCCCCGTTCAGCCCGACCGCTGCGCCTTATCCGGTAACTATCGTCTTG
AGTCCAACCCGGTAAGACACGACTTATCGCCACTGGCAGCAGCCACTGGTAACAGGATTAGCAGAGCGAG
GTATGTAGGCGGTGCTACAGAGTTCTTGAAGTGGTGGCCTAACTACGGCTACACTAGAAGAACAGTATTT
GGTATCTGCGCTCTGCTGAAGCCAGTTACCTTCGGAAAAAGAGTTGGTAGCTCTTGATCCGGCAAACAAA
CCACCGCTGGTAGCGGTGGTTTTTTTGTTTGCAAGCAGCAGATTACGCGCAGAAAAAAAGGATCTCAAGA
AGATCCTTTGATCTTTTCTACGGGGTCTGACGCTCAGTGGAACGAAAACTCACGTTAAGGGATTTTGGTC
ATGAGATTATCAAAAAGGATCTTCACCTAGATCCTTTTAAATTAAAAATGAAGTTTTAAATCAATCTAAA
GTATATATGAGTAAACTTGGTCTGACAGTTACCAATGCTTAATCAGTGAGGCACCTATCTCAGCGATCTG
TCTATTTCGTTCATCCATAGTTGCCTGACTCCCCGTCGTGTAGATAACTACGATACGGGAGGGCTTACCA
TCTGGCCCCAGTGCTGCAATGATACCGCGAGACCCACGCTCACCGGCTCCAGATTTATCAGCAATAAACC
AGCCAGCCGGAAGGGCCGAGCGCAGAAGTGGTCCTGCAACTTTATCCGCCTCCATCCAGTCTATTAATTG
TTGCCGGGAAGCTAGAGTAAGTAGTTCGCCAGTTAATAGTTTGCGCAACGTTGTTGCCATTGCTACAGGC
ATCGTGGTGTCACGCTCGTCGTTTGGTATGGCTTCATTCAGCTCCGGTTCCCAACGATCAAGGCGAGTTA
CATGATCCCCCATGTTGTGCAAAAAAGCGGTTAGCTCCTTCGGTCCTCCGATCGTTGTCAGAAGTAAGTT
GGCCGCAGTGTTATCACTCATGGTTATGGCAGCACTGCATAATTCTCTTACTGTCATGCCATCCGTAAGA
TGCTTTTCTGTGACTGGTGAGTACTCAACCAAGTCATTCTGAGAATAGTGTATGCGGCGACCGAGTTGCT
CTTGCCCGGCGTCAATACGGGATAATACCGCGCCACATAGCAGAACTTTAAAAGTGCTCATCATTGGAAA
ACGTTCTTCGGGGCGAAAACTCTCAAGGATCTTACCGCTGTTGAGATCCAGTTCGATGTAACCCACTCGT
GCACCCAACTGATCTTCAGCATCTTTTACTTTCACCAGCGTTTCTGGGTGAGCAAAAACAGGAAGGCAAA
ATGCCGCAAAAAAGGGAATAAGGGCGACACGGAAATGTTGAATACTCATACTCTTCCTTTTTCAATATTA
TTGAAGCATTTATCAGGGTTATTGTCTCATGAGCGGATACATATTTGAATGTATTTAGAAAAATAAACAA
ATAGGGGTTCCGCGCACATTTCCCCGAAAAGTGCCACCTGG
